Addgene plasmid #108725: pBW2210_pCAG-PV1-iCre-N251-L1-GID1-NLS-BGHpA
Purpose: Expresses N-terminus to aa251 of Cre recombinase fused to GID1 CID
Depositing lab: Wilson Wong. Depositing organization: Boston University Main Campus. Publication: High-performance chemical- and light-inducible recombinases in mammalian cells and mice. Weinberg BH, Cho JH, Agarwal Y, Pham NTH, Caraballo LD, Walkosz M, Ortega C, Trexler M, Tague N, Law B, Benman WKJ, Letendre J, Beal J, Wong WW. Nat Commun. 2019 Oct 24;10(1):4845. doi: 10.1038/s41467-019-12800-7. PubMed 31649244.
Backbone
  Vector backbone: pCAGGS
  Vector type: Mammalian Expression, Cre/Lox, Synthetic Biology
Growth in bacteria
  Bacterial resistance: Ampicillin, 100 μg/mL
  Growth temperature: 37°C
  Growth strain: NEB Stable
  Copy number: High Copy
Gene/Insert
  Gene/Insert name: Cre recombinase fragment N-terminus to aa251
  Species: Synthetic
  Promoter: pCAG
  Tag / fusion protein: GID1,NLS (C terminal on insert)
  Cloning method: Restriction Enzyme; 5′ cloning site MluI (not destroyed); 3′ cloning site BspEI (not destroyed)
Terms and licenses: Academic/Nonprofit Terms; Industry Terms: Not Available to Industry
Depositor comments: Please visit https://www.biorxiv.org/content/10.1101/747121v1 for bioRxiv preprint.
How to cite: pBW2210_pCAG-PV1-iCre-N251-L1-GID1-NLS-BGHpA was a gift from Wilson Wong (Addgene plasmid # 108725 ; http://n2t.net/addgene:108725 ; RRID:Addgene_108725)
