[The description below was written by a language model from this plasmid's Addgene catalogue record and pLannotate feature annotations shown in this document.]
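Description:
pBW2210_pCAG-PV1-iCre-N251-L1-GID1-NLS-BGHpA is a 7,093-nt mammalian expression plasmid built on the pCAGGS backbone that encodes one half of a chemically inducible split Cre recombinase. It is propagated in E. coli as a high-copy plasmid through a ColE1/pUC-type origin and selected with ampicillin via the β-lactamase gene. The backbone also carries an SV40 origin with an SV40 poly(A) signal, along with remnants of lac regulatory sequences and lacI fragments that play no role in the payload.

Expression is driven by the CAG promoter, annotated here as the CMV immediate-early enhancer, the chicken β-actin promoter and a chimeric β-actin/β-globin intron, which together give strong constitutive transcription in many mammalian cell types. The open reading frame contains a synthetic Cre fragment running from the N-terminus to amino acid 251, joined through a linker (L1 in the name) to Arabidopsis GID1A, the soluble gibberellin receptor, followed by a C-terminal nuclear localization signal according to the catalogue fields. Transcripts terminate at a bovine growth hormone poly(A) signal; the residual β-globin sequence and rabbit β-globin poly(A) signal from pCAGGS lie downstream. The "PV1" element in the name is not explained in the record.

GID1 serves as a chemically inducible dimerization domain. In plants it binds DELLA proteins when gibberellin is present, so this truncated Cre is presumably meant to be co-expressed with a complementary C-terminal Cre fragment fused to a GID1-binding partner, which the record does not describe. Adding the inducer would then reconstitute recombinase activity at loxP sites. The construct is intended for small-molecule control of Cre/lox recombination and for synthetic gene circuits in mammalian cells.
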