Features (pLannotate 1.2.2; 20 found; start..end, strand, type, name):
     46..62      -  protein_bind   lac operator: The lac repressor binds to the lac operator to inhibit transcription in E. coli. This inhibition can be relieved by adding lactose or isopropyl-β-D-thiogalactopyranoside (IPTG). lac repressor encoded by lacI
     70..100     -  promoter       lac promoter: promoter for the E. coli lac operon
    115..136     -  protein_bind   CAP binding site: CAP binding activates transcription in the presence of cAMP. E. coli catabolite activator protein
    149..188     -  CDS            lacI (fragment): lac repressor; lacI; The lac repressor binds to the lac operator to inhibit transcription in E. coli. This inhibition can be relieved by adding lactose or isopropyl-β-D-thiogalactopyranoside (IPTG).
    195..217     +  promoter       SV40 promoter (fragment): SV40 enhancer and early promoter
    221..355     +  rep_origin     SV40 ori: SV40 origin of replication
    375..509     +  polyA_signal   SV40 poly(A) signal: SV40 polyadenylation signal
    511..565     -  CDS            lacI (fragment): lac repressor; lacI; The lac repressor binds to the lac operator to inhibit transcription in E. coli. This inhibition can be relieved by adding lactose or isopropyl-β-D-thiogalactopyranoside (IPTG).
    748..1336    -  rep_origin     ori: high-copy-number ColE1/pMB1/pBR322/pUC origin of replication
   1507..2367    -  CDS            AmpR: β-lactamase; bla; confers resistance to ampicillin, carbenicillin, and related antibiotics
   2368..2472    -  promoter       AmpR promoter: bla
   2503..2882    +  enhancer       CMV enhancer: human cytomegalovirus immediate early enhancer
   2884..3159    +  promoter       chicken β-actin promoter: No description available
   3160..4175    +  intron         chimeric intron: chimera between introns from chicken β-actin and rabbit β-globin
   4310..5065    +  CDS            cre (fragment): RECR_BPP1 - Experimental evidence at protein level: Swiss-Prot protein existence level 1. Catalyzes site-specific recombination between two 34-base- pair LOXP sites. Its role is to maintain the phage genome as a monomeric unit-copy plasmid in the lysogenic state. From Escherichia phage P1 (Bacteriophage P1).
   5105..6139    +  CDS            GID1A: GID1A_ARATH - Also known as CXE10, GID1L1. Experimental evidence at protein level: Swiss-Prot protein existence level 1. Functions as soluble gibberellin (GA) receptor. GA is an essential hormone that regulates growth and development in plants. Binds with high affinity the biologically active gibberellin GA4, but has no affinity for the biologically inactive GAs. In response to GA, interacts with specific DELLA proteins, known as repressors of GA- induced growth, and targets them for degradation via proteasome. Seems to be required for GA signaling that controls root growth, seed germination,
   6170..6394    +  polyA_signal   bGH poly(A) signal: bovine growth hormone polyadenylation signal
   6398..6419    +  promoter       SV40 promoter (fragment): SV40 enhancer and early promoter
   6557..6628    +  CDS            HBB (fragment): HBB_PONPY - Experimental evidence at transcript level: Swiss-Prot protein existence level 2. Involved in oxygen transport from the lung to the various peripheral tissues. From Pongo pygmaeus (Bornean orangutan).
   6699..6754    +  polyA_signal   β-globin poly(A) signal: rabbit β-globin polyadenylation signal (Gil and Proudfoot, 1987)
>Addgene plasmid #108725 | pBW2210_pCAG-PV1-iCre-N251-L1-GID1-NLS-BGHpA | depositor full sequence | sequence record 205006 | Full Sequence
CCCAAGCTTGGCGTAATCATGGTCATAGCTGTTTCCTGTGTGAAATTGTTATCCGCTCACAATTCCACAC
AACATACGAGCCGGAAGCATAAAGTGTAAAGCCTGGGGTGCCTAATGAGTGAGCTAACTCACATTAATTG
CGTTGCGCTCACTGCCCGCTTTCCAGTCGGGAAACCTGTCGTGCCAGCGGATCCGCATCTCAATTAGTCA
GCAACCATAGTCCCGCCCCTAACTCCGCCCAGTTCCGCCCATTCTCCGCCCCATGGCTGACTAATTTTTT
TTATTTATGCAGAGGCCGAGGCCGCCTCGGCCTCTGAGCTATTCCAGAAGTAGTGAGGAGGCTTTTTTGG
AGGCCTAGGCTTTTGCAAAAAGCTAACTTGTTTATTGCAGCTTATAATGGTTACAAATAAAGCAATAGCA
TCACAAATTTCACAAATAAAGCATTTTTTTCACTGCATTCTAGTTGTGGTTTGTCCAAACTCATCAATGT
ATCTTATCATGTCTGGATCCGCTGCATTAATGAATCGGCCAACGCGCGGGGAGAGGCGGTTTGCGTATTG
GGCGCTCTTCCGCTTCCTCGCTCACTGACTCGCTGCGCTCGGTCGTTCGGCTGCGGCGAGCGGTATCAGC
TCACTCAAAGGCGGTAATACGGTTATCCACAGAATCAGGGGATAACGCAGGAAAGAACATGTGAGCAAAA
GGCCAGCAAAAGGCCAGGAACCGTAAAAAGGCCGCGTTGCTGGCGTTTTTCCATAGGCTCCGCCCCCCTG
ACGAGCATCACAAAAATCGACGCTCAAGTCAGAGGTGGCGAAACCCGACAGGACTATAAAGATACCAGGC
GTTTCCCCCTGGAAGCTCCCTCGTGCGCTCTCCTGTTCCGACCCTGCCGCTTACCGGATACCTGTCCGCC
TTTCTCCCTTCGGGAAGCGTGGCGCTTTCTCATAGCTCACGCTGTAGGTATCTCAGTTCGGTGTAGGTCG
TTCGCTCCAAGCTGGGCTGTGTGCACGAACCCCCCGTTCAGCCCGACCGCTGCGCCTTATCCGGTAACTA
TCGTCTTGAGTCCAACCCGGTAAGACACGACTTATCGCCACTGGCAGCAGCCACTGGTAACAGGATTAGC
AGAGCGAGGTATGTAGGCGGTGCTACAGAGTTCTTGAAGTGGTGGCCTAACTACGGCTACACTAGAAGAA
CAGTATTTGGTATCTGCGCTCTGCTGAAGCCAGTTACCTTCGGAAAAAGAGTTGGTAGCTCTTGATCCGG
CAAACAAACCACCGCTGGTAGCGGTGGTTTTTTTGTTTGCAAGCAGCAGATTACGCGCAGAAAAAAAGGA
TCTCAAGAAGATCCTTTGATCTTTTCTACGGGGTCTGACGCTCAGTGGAACGAAAACTCACGTTAAGGGA
TTTTGGTCATGAGATTATCAAAAAGGATCTTCACCTAGATCCTTTTAAATTAAAAATGAAGTTTTAAATC
AATCTAAAGTATATATGAGTAAACTTGGTCTGACAGTTACCAATGCTTAATCAGTGAGGCACCTATCTCA
GCGATCTGTCTATTTCGTTCATCCATAGTTGCCTGACTCCCCGTCGTGTAGATAACTACGATACGGGAGG
GCTTACCATCTGGCCCCAGTGCTGCAATGATACCGCGAGACCCACGCTCACCGGCTCCAGATTTATCAGC
AATAAACCAGCCAGCCGGAAGGGCCGAGCGCAGAAGTGGTCCTGCAACTTTATCCGCCTCCATCCAGTCT
ATTAATTGTTGCCGGGAAGCTAGAGTAAGTAGTTCGCCAGTTAATAGTTTGCGCAACGTTGTTGCCATTG
CTACAGGCATCGTGGTGTCACGCTCGTCGTTTGGTATGGCTTCATTCAGCTCCGGTTCCCAACGATCAAG
GCGAGTTACATGATCCCCCATGTTGTGCAAAAAAGCGGTTAGCTCCTTCGGTCCTCCGATCGTTGTCAGA
AGTAAGTTGGCCGCAGTGTTATCACTCATGGTTATGGCAGCACTGCATAATTCTCTTACTGTCATGCCAT
CCGTAAGATGCTTTTCTGTGACTGGTGAGTACTCAACCAAGTCATTCTGAGAATAGTGTATGCGGCGACC
GAGTTGCTCTTGCCCGGCGTCAATACGGGATAATACCGCGCCACATAGCAGAACTTTAAAAGTGCTCATC
ATTGGAAAACGTTCTTCGGGGCGAAAACTCTCAAGGATCTTACCGCTGTTGAGATCCAGTTCGATGTAAC
CCACTCGTGCACCCAACTGATCTTCAGCATCTTTTACTTTCACCAGCGTTTCTGGGTGAGCAAAAACAGG
AAGGCAAAATGCCGCAAAAAAGGGAATAAGGGCGACACGGAAATGTTGAATACTCATACTCTTCCTTTTT
CAATATTATTGAAGCATTTATCAGGGTTATTGTCTCATGAGCGGATACATATTTGAATGTATTTAGAAAA
ATAAACAAATAGGGGTTCCGCGCACATTTCCCCGAAAAGTGCCACCTGGGTCGACATTGATTATTGACTA
GTTATTAATAGTAATCAATTACGGGGTCATTAGTTCATAGCCCATATATGGAGTTCCGCGTTACATAACT
TACGGTAAATGGCCCGCCTGGCTGACCGCCCAACGACCCCCGCCCATTGACGTCAATAATGACGTATGTT
CCCATAGTAACGCCAATAGGGACTTTCCATTGACGTCAATGGGTGGAGTATTTACGGTAAACTGCCCACT
TGGCAGTACATCAAGTGTATCATATGCCAAGTACGCCCCCTATTGACGTCAATGACGGTAAATGGCCCGC
CTGGCATTATGCCCAGTACATGACCTTATGGGACTTTCCTACTTGGCAGTACATCTACGTATTAGTCATC
GCTATTACCATGGTCGAGGTGAGCCCCACGTTCTGCTTCACTCTCCCCATCTCCCCCCCCTCCCCACCCC
CAATTTTGTATTTATTTATTTTTTAATTATTTTGTGCAGCGATGGGGGCGGGGGGGGGGGGGGCGCGCGC
CAGGCGGGGCGGGGCGGGGCGAGGGGCGGGGCGGGGCGAGGCGGAAAGGTGCGGCGGCAGCCAATCAGAG
CGGCGCGCTCCGAAAGTTTCCTTTTATGGCGAGGCGGCGGCGGCGGCGGCCCTATAAAAAGCGAAGCGCG
CGGCGGGCGGGAGTCGCTGCGTTGCCTTCGCCCCGTGCCCCGCTCCGCGCCGCCTCGCGCCGCCCGCCCC
GGCTCTGACTGACCGCGTTACTCCCACAGGTGAGCGGGCGGGACGGCCCTTCTCCTCCGGGCTGTAATTA
GCGCTTGGTTTAATGACGGCTCGTTTCTTTTCTGTGGCTGCGTGAAAGCCTTAAAGGGCTCCGGGAGGGC
CCTTTGTGCGGGGGGGAGCGGCTCGGGGGGTGCGTGCGTGTGTGTGTGCGTGGGGAGCGCCGCGTGCGGC
TCCGCGCTGCCCGGCGGCTGTGAGCGCTGCGGGCGCGGCGCGGGGCTTTGTGCGCTCCGCAGTGTGCGCG
AGGGGAGCGCGGCCGGGGGCGGTGCCCCGCGGTGCGGGGGGGGCTGCGAGGGGAACAAAGGCTGCGTGCG
GGGTGTGTGCGTGGGGGGGTGAGCAGGGGGTGTGGGCGCGGCGGTCGGGCTGTAACCCCCCCCTGCACCC
CCCTCCCCGAGTTGCTGAGCACGGCCCGGCTTCGGGTGCGGGGCTCCGTACGGGGCGTGGCGCGGGGCTC
GCCGTGCCGGGCGGGGGGTGGCGGCAGGTGGGGGTGCCGGGCGGGGCGGGGCCGCCTCGGGCCGGGGAGG
GCTCGGGGGAGGGGCGCGGCGGCCCCCGGAGCGCCGGCGGCTGTCGAGGCGCGGCGAGCCGCAGCCATTG
CCTTTTATGGTAATCGTGCGAGAGGGCGCAGGGACTTCCTTTGTCCCAAATCTGTGCGGAGCCGAAATCT
GGGAGGCGCCGCCGCACCCCCTCTAGCGGGCGCGGGGCGAAGCGGTGCGGCGCCGGCAGGAAGGAAATGG
GCGGGGAGGGCCTTCGTGCGTCGCCGCGCCGCCGTCCCCTTCTCCCTCTCCAGCCTCGGGGCTGTCCGCG
GGGGGACGGCTGCCTTCGGGGGGGACGGGGCAGGGCGGGGTTCGGCTTCTGGCGTGTGACCGGCGGCTCT
AGAGCCTCTGCTAACCATGTTCATGCCTTCTTCTTTTTCCTACAGCTCCTGGGCAACGTGCTGGTTATTG
TGCTGTCTCATCATTTTGGCAAAGAATTGATTAATTCGAGCGAAGGCGCGCCCATTACTCGCATCCATTC
TCAGGCTGTCTCGTCTCGTCTCGCACGCGTGCCGCCACCATGTCCAACCTGCTGACTGTGCACCAAAACC
TGCCTGCCCTCCCTGTGGATGCCACCTCTGATGAAGTCAGGAAGAACCTGATGGACATGTTCAGGGACAG
GCAGGCCTTCTCTGAACACACCTGGAAGATGCTCCTGTCTGTGTGCAGATCCTGGGCTGCCTGGTGCAAG
CTGAACAACAGGAAATGGTTCCCTGCTGAACCTGAGGATGTGAGGGACTACCTCCTGTACCTGCAAGCCA
GAGGCCTGGCTGTGAAGACCATCCAACAGCACCTGGGCCAGCTCAACATGCTGCACAGGAGATCTGGCCT
GCCTCGCCCTTCTGACTCCAATGCTGTGTCCCTGGTGATGAGGAGAATCAGAAAGGAGAATGTGGATGCT
GGGGAGAGAGCCAAGCAGGCCCTGGCCTTTGAACGCACTGACTTTGACCAAGTCAGATCCCTGATGGAGA
ACTCTGACAGATGCCAGGACATCAGGAACCTGGCCTTCCTGGGCATTGCCTACAACACCCTGCTGCGCAT
TGCCGAAATTGCCAGAATCAGAGTGAAGGACATCTCCCGCACCGATGGTGGGAGAATGCTGATCCACATT
GGCAGGACCAAGACCCTGGTGTCCACAGCTGGTGTGGAGAAGGCCCTGTCCCTGGGGGTTACCAAGCTGG
TGGAGAGATGGATCTCTGTGTCTGGTGTGGCTGATGACCCCAACAACTACCTGTTCTGCCGGGTCAGAAA
GAATGGTGTGGCTGCCCCTTCTTCCGGAGGGTCTGGCTCCGGATCAAGTGGTGGCAGCGGTACCATGGCC
GCCAGCGACGAAGTGAACCTGATCGAGAGCAGAACCGTGGTGCCCCTGAACACCTGGGTGCTGATCTCCA
ACTTCAAGGTGGCCTACAACATCCTGCGGAGGCCCGACGGCACCTTCAACAGACACCTGGCCGAGTACCT
GGACCGGAAAGTGACCGCCAACGCCAACCCTGTGGACGGCGTGTTCAGCTTCGACGTGCTGATCGACCGG
CGGATCAACCTGCTGAGCCGGGTGTACAGACCCGCCTACGCCGATCAGGAACAGCCCCCCTCTATCCTGG
ATCTGGAAAAGCCCGTGGATGGCGACATCGTGCCCGTGATCCTGTTCTTCCACGGCGGCAGCTTTGCCCA
CAGCAGCGCCAATAGCGCCATCTACGACACCCTGTGCAGACGGCTCGTGGGCCTGTGCAAATGCGTGGTG
GTGTCCGTGAACTACCGCAGAGCCCCCGAGAACCCTTACCCCTGCGCCTACGATGATGGCTGGATCGCCC
TGAACTGGGTCAACAGCAGAAGCTGGCTGAAGTCCAAGAAAGACAGCAAGGTGCACATCTTTCTGGCCGG
CGATAGCAGCGGCGGCAATATCGCCCATAACGTGGCCCTGAGAGCCGGCGAGTCTGGCATCGATGTGCTG
GGCAATATCCTGCTGAACCCCATGTTCGGCGGCAACGAGCGGACCGAGAGCGAGAAGTCTCTGGACGGCA
AGTACTTCGTGACCGTGCGGGACCGGGACTGGTACTGGAAGGCCTTTCTGCCCGAGGGCGAGGACAGAGA
GCACCCCGCCTGCAATCCCTTCAGCCCCAGAGGCAAAAGCCTGGAAGGCGTGTCCTTCCCAAAGTCCCTG
GTGGTGGTGGCCGGCCTGGACCTGATCAGAGATTGGCAGCTGGCCTATGCCGAGGGCCTGAAGAAAGCCG
GCCAGGAAGTGAAGCTGATGCACCTGGAAAAGGCCACCGTGGGCTTCTACCTGCTGCCCAACAACAACCA
CTTCCACAACGTGATGGACGAGATCAGCGCCTTCGTGAACGCCGAGTGCCCCAAGAAAAAGCGGAAGGTG
TGAGAATTCCTGTGCCTTCTAGTTGCCAGCCATCTGTTGTTTGCCCCTCCCCCGTGCCTTCCTTGACCCT
GGAAGGTGCCACTCCCACTGTCCTTTCCTAATAAAATGAGGAAATTGCATCGCATTGTCTGAGTAGGTGT
CATTCTATTCTGGGGGGTGGGGTGGGGCAGGACAGCAAGGGGGAGGATTGGGAAGACAATAGCAGGCATG
CTGGGGATGCGGTGGGCTCTATGGCTTCTGAGGCGGAAAGAACCAGCTGGGGCTCTAGGGGGTATCCCCA
CGCGCCCTGTAGCGTGTACCGCTGGGAGTTCGTAGACGGAAACAAACGCAGAATCCAAGCGCGGCCGCCC
AGGATACATAGATTACCACAACTCCGAGCCCTTCCACCGCTAGCGCACTCCTCAGGTGCAGGCTGCCTAT
CAGAAGGTGGTGGCTGGTGTGGCCAATGCCCTGGCTCACAAATACCACTGAGATCTTTTTCCCTCTGCCA
AAAATTATGGGGACATCATGAAGCCCCTTGAGCATCTGACTTCTGGCTAATAAAGGAAATTTATTTTCAT
TGCAATAGTGTGTTGGAATTTTTTGTGTCTCTCACTCGGAAGGACATATGGGAGGGCAAATCATTTAAAA
CATCAGAATGAGTATTTGGTTTAGAGTTTGGCAACATATGCCCATATGCTGGCTGCCATGAACAAAGGTT
GGCTATAAAGAGGTCATCAGTATATGAAACAGCCCCCTGCTGTCCATTCCTTATTCCATAGAAAAGCCTT
GACTTGAGGTTAGATTTTTTTTATATTTTGTTTTGTGTTATTTTTTTCTTTAACATCCCTAAAATTTTCC
TTACATGTTTTACTAGCCAGATTTTTCCTCCTCTCCTGACTACTCCCAGTCATAGCTGTCCCTCTTCTCT
TATGGAGATCCCTCGACCTGCAG
