>Addgene plasmid #108725 | pBW2210_pCAG-PV1-iCre-N251-L1-GID1-NLS-BGHpA | addgene partial sequence | sequence record 215958 | Addgene Partial NGS Result
TGCACCCCCCTCCCCGAGTTGCTGAGCACGGCCCGGCTTCGGGTGCGGGGCTCCGTACGGGGCGTGGCGC
GGGGCTCGCCGTGCCGGGCGGGGGGTGGCGGCAGGTGGGGGTGCCGGGCGGGGCGGGGCCGCCTCGGGCC
GGGGAGGGCTCGGGGGAGGGGCGCGGCGGCCCCCGGAGCGCCGGCGGCTGTCGAGGCGCGGCGAGCCGCA
GCCATTGCCTTTTATGGTAATCGTGCGAGAGGGCGCAGGGACTTCCTTTGTCCCAAATCTGTGCGGAGCC
GAAATCTGGGAGGCGCCGCCGCACCCCCTCTAGCGGGCGCGGGGCGAAGCGGTGCGGCGCCGGCAGGAAG
GAAATGGGCGGGGAGGGCCTTCGTGCGTCGCCGCGCCGCCGTCCCCTTCTCCCTCTCCAGCCTCGGGGCT
GTCCGCGGGGGGACGGCTGCCTTCGGGGGGGACGGGGCAGGGCGGGGTTCGGCTTCTGGCGTGTGACCGG
CGGCTCTAGAGCCTCTGCTAACCATGTTCATGCCTTCTTCTTTTTCCTACAGCTCCTGGGCAACGTGCTG
GTTATTGTGCTGTCTCATCATTTTGGCAAAGAATTGATTAATTCGAGCGAAGGCGCGCCCATTACTCGCA
TCCATTCTCAGGCTGTCTCGTCTCGTCTCGCACGCGTGCCGCCACCATGTCCAACCTGCTGACTGTGCAC
CAAAACCTGCCTGCCCTCCCTGTGGATGCCACCTCTGATGAAGTCAGGAAGAACCTGATGGACATGTTCA
GGGACAGGCAGGCCTTCTCTGAACACACCTGGAAGATGCTCCTGTCTGTGTGCAGATCCTGGGCTGCCTG
GTGCAAGCTGAACAACAGGAAATGGTTCCCTGCTGAACCTGAGGATGTGAGGGACTACCTCCTGTACCTG
CAAGCCAGAGGCCTGGCTGTGAAGACCATCCAACAGCACCTGGGCCAGCTCAACATGCTGCACAGGAGAT
CTGGCCTGCCTCGCCCTTCTGACTCCAATGCTGTGTCCCTGGTGATGAGGAGAATCAGAAAGGAGAATGT
GGATGCTGGGGAGAGAGCCAAGCAGGCCCTGGCCTTTGAACGCACTGACTTTGACCAAGTCAGATCCCTG
ATGGAGAACTCTGACAGATGCCAGGACATCAGGAACCTGGCCTTCCTGGGCATTGCCTACAACACCCTGC
TGCGCATTGCCGAAATTGCCAGAATCAGAGTGAAGGACATCTCCCGCACCGATGGTGGGAGAATGCTGAT
CCACATTGGCAGGACCAAGACCCTGGTGTCCACAGCTGGTGTGGAGAAGGCCCTGTCCCTGGGGGTTACC
AAGCTGGTGGAGAGATGGATCTCTGTGTCTGGTGTGGCTGATGACCCCAACAACTACCTGTTCTGCCGGG
TCAGAAAGAATGGTGTGGCTGCCCCTTCTTCCGGAGGGTCTGGCTCCGGATCAAGTGGTGGCAGCGGTAC
CATGGCCGCCAGCGACGAAGTGAACCTGATCGAGAGCAGAACCGTGGTGCCCCTGAACACCTGGGTGCTG
ATCTCCAACTTCAAGGTGGCCTACAACATCCTGCGGAGGCCCGACGGCACCTTCAACAGACACCTGGCCG
AGTACCTGGACCGGAAAGTGACCGCCAACGCCAACCCTGTGGACGGCGTGTTCAGCTTCGACGTGCTGAT
CGACCGGCGGATCAACCTGCTGAGCCGGGTGTACAGACCCGCCTACGCCGATCAGGAACAGCCCCCCTCT
ATCCTGGATCTGGAAAAGCCCGTGGATGGCGACATCGTGCCCGTGATCCTGTTCTTCCACGGCGGCAGCT
TTGCCCACAGCAGCGCCAATAGCGCCATCTACGACACCCTGTGCAGACGGCTCGTGGGCCTGTGCAAATG
CGTGGTGGTGTCCGTGAACTACCGCAGAGCCCCCGAGAACCCTTACCCCTGCGCCTACGATGATGGCTGG
ATCGCCCTGAACTGGGTCAACAGCAGAAGCTGGCTGAAGTCCAAGAAAGACAGCAAGGTGCACATCTTTC
TGGCCGGCGATAGCAGCGGCGGCAATATCGCCCATAACGTGGCCCTGAGAGCCGGCGAGTCTGGCATCGA
TGTGCTGGGCAATATCCTGCTGAACCCCATGTTCGGCGGCAACGAGCGGACCGAGAGCGAGAAGTCTCTG
GACGGCAAGTACTTCGTGACCGTGCGGGACCGGGACTGGTACTGGAAGGCCTTTCTGCCCGAGGGCGAGG
ACAGAGAGCACCCCGCCTGCAATCCCTTCAGCCCCAGAGGCAAAAGCCTGGAAGGCGTGTCCTTCCCAAA
GTCCCTGGTGGTGGTGGCCGGCCTGGACCTGATCAGAGATTGGCAGCTGGCCTATGCCGAGGGCCTGAAG
AAAGCCGGCCAGGAAGTGAAGCTGATGCACCTGGAAAAGGCCACCGTGGGCTTCTACCTGCTGCCCAACA
ACAACCACTTCCACAACGTGATGGACGAGATCAGCGCCTTCGTGAACGCCGAGTGCCCCAAGAAAAAGCG
GAAGGTGTGAGAATTCCTGTGCCTTCTAGTTGCCAGCCATCTGTTGTTTGCCCCTCCCCCGTGCCTTCCT
TGACCCTGGAAGGTGCCACTCCCACTGTCCTTTCCTAATAAAATGAGGAAATTGCATCGCATTGTCTGAG
TAGGTGTCATTCTATTCTGGGGGGTGGGGTGGGGCAGGACAGCAAGGGGGAGGATTGGGAAGACAATAGC
AGGCATGCTGGGGATGCGGTGGGCTCTATGGCTTCTGAGGCGGAAAGAACCAGCTGGGGCTCTAGGGGGT
ATCCCCACGCGCCCTGTAGCGTGTACCGCTGGGAGTTCGTAGACGGAAACAAACGCAGAATCCAAGCGCG
GCCGCCCAGGATACATAGATTACCACAACTCCGAGCCCTTCCACCGCTAGCGCACTCCTCAGGTGCAGGC
TGCCTATCAGAAGGTGGTGGCTGGTGTGGCCAATGCCCTGGCTCACAAATACCACTGAGATCTTTTTCCC
TCTGCCAAAAATTATGGGGACATCATGAAGCCCCTTGAGCATCTGACTTCTGGCTAATAAAGGAAATTTA
TTTTCATTGCAATAGTGTGTTGGAATTTTTTGTGTCTCTCACTCGGAAGGACATATGGGAGGGCAAATCA
TTTAAAACATCAGAATGAGTATTTGGTTTAGAGTTTGGCAACATATGCCCATATGCTGGCTGCCATGAAC
AAAGGTTGGCTATAAAGAGGTCATCAGTATATGAAACAGCCCCCTGCTGTCCATTCCTTATTCCATAGAA
AAGCCTTGACTTGAGGTTAGATTTTTTTTATATTTTGTTTTGTGTTATTTTTTTCTTTAACATCCCTAAA
ATTTTCCTTACATGTTTTACTAGCCAGATTTTTCCTCCTCTCCTGACTACTCCCAGTCATAGCTGTCCCT
CTTCTCTTATGGAGATCCCTCGACCTGCAGCCCAAGCTTGGCGTAATCATGGTCATAGCTGTTTCCTGTG
TGAAATTGTTATCCGCTCACAATTCCACACAACATACGAGCCGGAAGCATAAAGTGTAAAGCCTGGGGTG
CCTAATGAGTGAGCTAACTCACATTAATTGCGTTGCGCTCACTGCCCGCTTTCCAGTCGGGAAACCTGTC
GTGCCAGCGGATCCGCATCTCAATTAGTCAGCAACCATAGTCCCGCCCCTAACTCCGCCCAGTTCCGCCC
ATTCTCCGCCCCATGGCTGACTAATTTTTTTTATTTATGCAGAGGCCGAGGCCGCCTCGGCCTCTGAGCT
ATTCCAGAAGTAGTGAGGAGGCTTTTTTGGAGGCCTAGGCTTTTGCAAAAAGCTAACTTGTTTATTGCAG
CTTATAATGGTTACAAATAAAGCAATAGCATCACAAATTTCACAAATAAAGCATTTTTTTCACTGCATTC
TAGTTGTGGTTTGTCCAAACTCATCAATGTATCTTATCATGTCTGGATCCGCTGCATTAATGAATCGGCC
AACGCGCGGGGAGAGGCGGTTTGCGTATTGGGCGCTCTTCCGCTTCCTCGCTCACTGACTCGCTGCGCTC
GGTCGTTCGGCTGCGGCGAGCGGTATCAGCTCACTCAAAGGCGGTAATACGGTTATCCACAGAATCAGGG
GATAACGCAGGAAAGAACATGTGAGCAAAAGGCCAGCAAAAGGCCAGGAACCGTAAAAAGGCCGCGTTGC
TGGCGTTTTTCCATAGGCTCCGCCCCCCTGACGAGCATCACAAAAATCGACGCTCAAGTCAGAGGTGGCG
AAACCCGACAGGACTATAAAGATACCAGGCGTTTCCCCCTGGAAGCTCCCTCGTGCGCTCTCCTGTTCCG
ACCCTGCCGCTTACCGGATACCTGTCCGCCTTTCTCCCTTCGGGAAGCGTGGCGCTTTCTCATAGCTCAC
GCTGTAGGTATCTCAGTTCGGTGTAGGTCGTTCGCTCCAAGCTGGGCTGTGTGCACGAACCCCCCGTTCA
GCCCGACCGCTGCGCCTTATCCGGTAACTATCGTCTTGAGTCCAACCCGGTAAGACACGACTTATCGCCA
CTGGCAGCAGCCACTGGTAACAGGATTAGCAGAGCGAGGTATGTAGGCGGTGCTACAGAGTTCTTGAAGT
GGTGGCCTAACTACGGCTACACTAGAAGAACAGTATTTGGTATCTGCGCTCTGCTGAAGCCAGTTACCTT
CGGAAAAAGAGTTGGTAGCTCTTGATCCGGCAAACAAACCACCGCTGGTAGCGGTGGTTTTTTTGTTTGC
AAGCAGCAGATTACGCGCAGAAAAAAAGGATCTCAAGAAGATCCTTTGATCTTTTCTACGGGGTCTGACG
CTCAGTGGAACGAAAACTCACGTTAAGGGATTTTGGTCATGAGATTATCAAAAAGGATCTTCACCTAGAT
CCTTTTAAATTAAAAATGAAGTTTTAAATCAATCTAAAGTATATATGAGTAAACTTGGTCTGACAGTTAC
CAATGCTTAATCAGTGAGGCACCTATCTCAGCGATCTGTCTATTTCGTTCATCCATAGTTGCCTGACTCC
CCGTCGTGTAGATAACTACGATACGGGAGGGCTTACCATCTGGCCCCAGTGCTGCAATGATACCGCGAGA
CCCACGCTCACCGGCTCCAGATTTATCAGCAATAAACCAGCCAGCCGGAAGGGCCGAGCGCAGAAGTGGT
CCTGCAACTTTATCCGCCTCCATCCAGTCTATTAATTGTTGCCGGGAAGCTAGAGTAAGTAGTTCGCCAG
TTAATAGTTTGCGCAACGTTGTTGCCATTGCTACAGGCATCGTGGTGTCACGCTCGTCGTTTGGTATGGC
TTCATTCAGCTCCGGTTCCCAACGATCAAGGCGAGTTACATGATCCCCCATGTTGTGCAAAAAAGCGGTT
AGCTCCTTCGGTCCTCCGATCGTTGTCAGAAGTAAGTTGGCCGCAGTGTTATCACTCATGGTTATGGCAG
CACTGCATAATTCTCTTACTGTCATGCCATCCGTAAGATGCTTTTCTGTGACTGGTGAGTACTCAACCAA
GTCATTCTGAGAATAGTGTATGCGGCGACCGAGTTGCTCTTGCCCGGCGTCAATACGGGATAATACCGCG
CCACATAGCAGAACTTTAAAAGTGCTCATCATTGGAAAACGTTCTTCGGGGCGAAAACTCTCAAGGATCT
TACCGCTGTTGAGATCCAGTTCGATGTAACCCACTCGTGCACCCAACTGATCTTCAGCATCTTTTACTTT
CACCAGCGTTTCTGGGTGAGCAAAAACAGGAAGGCAAAATGCCGCAAAAAAGGGAATAAGGGCGACACGG
AAATGTTGAATACTCATACTCTTCCTTTTTCAATATTATTGAAGCATTTATCAGGGTTATTGTCTCATGA
GCGGATACATATTTGAATGTATTTAGAAAAATAAACAAATAGGGGTTCCGCGCACATTTCCCCGAAAAGT
GCCACCTGGGTCGACATTGATTATTGACTAGTTATTAATAGTAATCAATTACGGGGTCATTAGTTCATAG
CCCATATATGGAGTTCCGCGTTACATAACTTACGGTAAATGGCCCGCCTGGCTGACCGCCCAACGACCCC
CGCCCATTGACGTCAATAATGACGTATGTTCCCATAGTAACGCCAATAGGGACTTTCCATTGACGTCAAT
GGGTGGAGTATTTACGGTAAACTGCCCACTTGGCAGTACATCAAGTGTATCATATGCCAAGTACGCCCCC
TATTGACGTCAATGACGGTAAATGGCCCGCCTGGCATTATGCCCAGTACATGACCTTATGGGACTTTCCT
ACTTGGCAGTACATCTACGTATTAGTCATCGCTATTACCATGGTCGAGGTGAGCCCCACGTTCTGCTTCA
CTCTCCCCATCTCCCCCCCCTCCCCACCCCCAATTTTGTATTTATTTATTTTTTAATTATTTTGTGCAGC
GATGGGGGCGGGGGGGGGGG
